>Addgene plasmid #214580 | AiP1920 - pAAV-AiE2375m-minBG-SYFP2-WPRE-BGHpA | addgene full sequence | sequence record 432591 | Addgene NGS Result
TTGACGTCTATGCGTTTTAGCCATGGAGACGACAGAGCAAACGTCATCCCTCCCTCCTCCTCCTCCTCCT
CGCCTCCCCGCCCTCCCTCTGCGCCAGGGGCGGAGGAGCGTCGCCATCACGTGTTGTCAGCTGGGCTGGA
GGTCTGGTGGGCGGGGCCTGTTGTCATGACTGCCGAGGCTGCTGTTGTTGTTTGGAGCTGTAATTAGAAA
GTGCTGAGGCGGCAGTGGAGCCAGAACAGATTCTGGAACAGTGTCTACCGCCCCCGGGCCAGCGAGGGTT
CCCCAGCCCTGGGAAATCCAGGACACCCCCTAGGCTGTCCTGCGGCCGCAGGAACCCCTAGTGATGGAGT
TGGCCACTCCCTCTCTGCGCGCTCGCTCGCTCACTGAGGCCGGGCGACCAAAGGTCGCCCGACGCCCGGG
CGGCCTCAGTGAGCGAGCGAGCGCGCAGCTGCCTGCAGGACATGTGAGCAAAAGGCCAGCAAAAGGCCAG
GAACCGTAAAAAGGCCGCGTTGCTGGCGTTTTTCCATAGGCTCCGCCCCCCTGACGAGCATCACAAAAAT
CGACGCTCAAGTCAGAGGTGGCGAAACCCGACAGGACTATAAAGATACCAGGCGTTTCCCCCTGGAAGCT
CCCTCGTGCGCTCTCCTGTTCCGACCCTGCCGCTTACCGGATACCTGTCCGCCTTTCTCCCTTCGGGAAG
CGTGGCGCTTTCTCATAGCTCACGCTGTAGGTATCTCAGTTCGGTGTAGGTCGTTCGCTCCAAGCTGGGC
TGTGTGCACGAACCCCCCGTTCAGCCCGACCGCTGCGCCTTATCCGGTAACTATCGTCTTGAGTCCAACC
CGGTAAGACACGACTTATCGCCACTGGCAGCAGCCACTGGTAACAGGATTAGCAGAGCGAGGTATGTAGG
CGGTGCTACAGAGTTCTTGAAGTGGTGGCCTAACTACGGCTACACTAGAAGAACAGTATTTGGTATCTGC
GCTCTGCTGAAGCCAGTTACCTTCGGAAAAAGAGTTGGTAGCTCTTGATCCGGCAAACAAACCACCGCTG
GTAGCGGTGGTTTTTTTGTTTGCAAGCAGCAGATTACGCGCAGAAAAAAAGGATCTCAAGAAGATCCTTT
GATCTTTTCTACGGGGTCTGACGCTCAGTGGAACGAAAACTCACGTTAAGGGATTTTGGTCATGAGATTA
TCAAAAAGGATCTTCACCTAGATCCTTTTAAATTAAAAATGAAGTTTTAAATCAATCTAAAGTATATATG
AGTAAACTTGGTCTGACAGTTACCAATGCTTAATCAGTGAGGCACCTATCTCAGCGATCTGTCTATTTCG
TTCATCCATAGTTGCCTGACTCCCCGTCGTGTAGATAACTACGATACGGGAGGGCTTACCATCTGGCCCC
AGTGCTGCAATGATACCGCGAGACCCACGCTCACCGGCTCCAGATTTATCAGCAATAAACCAGCCAGCCG
GAAGGGCCGAGCGCAGAAGTGGTCCTGCAACTTTATCCGCCTCCATCCAGTCTATTAATTGTTGCCGGGA
AGCTAGAGTAAGTAGTTCGCCAGTTAATAGTTTGCGCAACGTTGTTGCCATTGCTACAGGCATCGTGGTG
TCACGCTCGTCGTTTGGTATGGCTTCATTCAGCTCCGGTTCCCAACGATCAAGGCGAGTTACATGATCCC
CCATGTTGTGCAAAAAAGCGGTTAGCTCCTTCGGTCCTCCGATCGTTGTCAGAAGTAAGTTGGCCGCAGT
GTTATCACTCATGGTTATGGCAGCACTGCATAATTCTCTTACTGTCATGCCATCCGTAAGATGCTTTTCT
GTGACTGGTGAGTACTCAACCAAGTCATTCTGAGAATAGTGTATGCGGCGACCGAGTTGCTCTTGCCCGG
CGTCAATACGGGATAATACCGCGCCACATAGCAGAACTTTAAAAGTGCTCATCATTGGAAAACGTTCTTC
GGGGCGAAAACTCTCAAGGATCTTACCGCTGTTGAGATCCAGTTCGATGTAACCCACTCGTGCACCCAAC
TGATCTTCAGCATCTTTTACTTTCACCAGCGTTTCTGGGTGAGCAAAAACAGGAAGGCAAAATGCCGCAA
AAAAGGGAATAAGGGCGACACGGAAATGTTGAATACTCATACTCTTCCTTTTTCAATATTATTGAAGCAT
TTATCAGGGTTATTGTCTCATGAGCGGATACATATTTGAATGTATTTAGAAAAATAAACAAATAGGGGTT
CCGCGCACATTTCCCCGAAAAGTGCCACCTGACGTCTAAGAAACCATTATTATCATGACATTAACCTATA
AAAATAGGCGTATCACGAGGCCCTTTCGTCTCGCGCGTTTCGGTGATGACGGTGAAAACCTCTGACACAT
GCAGCTCCCGGAGACGGTCACAGCTTGTCTGTAAGCGGATGCCGGGAGCAGACAAGCCCGTCAGGGCGCG
TCAGCGGGTGTTGGCGGGTGTCGGGGCTGGCTTAACTATGCGGCATCAGAGCAGATTGTACTGAGAGTGC
ACCATAAAATTGTAAACGTTAATATTTTGTTAAAATTCGCGTTAAATTTTTGTTAAATCAGCTCATTTTT
TAACCAATAGACCGAAATCGGCAAAATCCCTTATAAATCAAAAGAATAGCCCGAGATAGAGT
[37 nt withheld, positions 2653-2689]
AAAGAACGTGGACTCCAACGTCAAAGG
[141 nt withheld, positions 2717-2857]
G
[46 nt withheld, positions 2859-2904]
A
[95 nt withheld, positions 2906-3000]
TATGCGGTGTGAAATACCGCACAGATGCGTAAGGAGAAAATACCGCATCAGGCGCCCCTGCAGGCAGCTG
CGCGCTCGCTCGCTCACTGAGGCCGCCCGGGCAAAGCCCGGGCGTCGGGCGACCTTTGGTCGCCCGGCCT
CAGTGAGCGAGCGAGCGCGCAGAGAGGGAGTGGCCAACTCCATCACTAGGGGTTCCTGCGGCCGCTCGGT
CCGCACGTGAGATCTCATGCCTGCTATTGTCTTCCCAATCCTCCCCCTTGCTGTCCTGCCCCACCCCACC
CCCCAGAATAGAATGACACCTACTCAGACAATGCGATGCAATTTCCTCATTTTATTAGGAAAGGACAGTG
GGAGTGGCACCTTCCAGGGTCAAGGAAGGCACGGGGGAGGGGCAAACAACAGATGGCTGGCAACTAGAAG
GCACAGTCGAAGATCTCTCGAGCCACGGAATTGTCAGTGCCCAACAGCCGAGCCCCTGTCCAGCAGCGGG
CAAGGCAGGCGGCGATGAGTTCCGCCGTGGCAAGAACTAACCAGGATTTATACAAGGAGGAGAAAATGAA
AGCCATACGGGAAGCAATAGCATGATACAAAGGCATTAAAGCAGCGTATCCACATAGCGTAAAAGGAGCA
ACATAGTTAAGAATACCAGTCAATCTTTCACAAATTTTGTAATCCAGAGGTTGATTATGATATCGAATTC
GCGGCCGCGGCGCGCCGTCGACTTACTTGTACAGCTCGTCCATGCCGAGAGTGATCCCGGCGGCGGTCAC
GAACTCCAGCAGGACCATGTGATCGCGCTTCTCGTTGGGGTCTTTGCTCAGCTTGGACTGGTAGCTCAGG
TAGTGGTTGTCGGGCAGCAGCACGGGGCCGTCGCCGATGGGGGTGTTCTGCTGGTAGTGGTCGGCGAGCT
GCACGCCGCCGTCCTCGATGTTGTGGCGGATCTTGAAGTTGGCCTTGATGCCGTTCTTCTGCTTGTCGGC
GGTGATATAGACGTTGTGGCTGTTGTAGTTGTACTCCAGCTTGTGCCCCAGGATGTTGCCGTCCTCCTTG
AAGTCGATGCCCTTCAGCTCGATGCGGTTCACCAGGGTGTCGCCCTCGAACTTCACCTCGGCGCGGGTCT
TGTAGTTGCCGTCGTCCTTGAAGAAGATGGTGCGCTCCTGGACGTAGCCTTCGGGCATGGCGGACTTGAA
GAAGTCGTGCTGCTTCATGTGGTCGGGGTAGCGGGCGAAGCACTGCACGCCGTAGCCCAGGGTGGTCACG
AGGGTGGGCCAGGGCACGGGCAGCTTGCCGGTGGTGCAGATCAGCTTCAGGGTCAGCTTGCCGTAGGTGG
CATCGCCCTCGCCCTCGCCGGACACGCTGAACTTGTGGCCGTTTACGTCGCCGTCCAGCTCGACCAGGAT
GGGCACCACCCCGGTGAACAGCTCCTCGCCCTTGCTCACCATGGTGGCGACCGGTAGCGCTAGCTTCGAA
AGATCTGGATCCCAGAAGCAAATGTAAGCAATAGATGGCTCTGCCCTGACTTTTATGCCCAGCCCGAGCT
CCGCAGGAATTGGGTATGAACGGCTCCGACTGCTTTTGAGAGCATGAAAAGCATTAACTGGGAAGCCAAC
CCATTTCTAGGACTTGGCTGAGAAGATAATGGCATTGCTGAGCGGAGATGCGGGCTGGGAGCCGACGTCC
TGACACTAAAATACCGAGCTGTAACAGACACTGAGAACGAGGAGCAAGACTCCCACAGGAGACTTGGTGT
GACTATGGAGCGATGTCATCTGTGGGGCTATAATCAGTAGGAGCAGAGCTGCACGTTGAGCACGTTTTCT
CCTGGATCTGGTTCTTGGCGAGGGATCCAGACCGCAGCCTCCAAGATCTGTTACAGAAATAAACAGCTGG
GAGACAACAACCAAAACAGCAACACGGGCAGAGCGGGCGGGAGCCGAAGCTCCGCCCCTGCTAGCCTCCG
ACCAATCAGAAGCCTGTTGCCGGGGTCCTGTGTTGGGCAGCCTGACGTTCCCATAGAGACCAAAGAACAT
TACACACTAAACACTGGGGGCG
Features (pLannotate 1.2.2; 14 found; start..end, strand, type, name):
    365..392     -  repeat_region  AAV2 ITR (fragment): inverted terminal repeat of adeno-associated virus serotype 2 inverted
    421..448     -  repeat_region  AAV2 ITR (fragment): inverted terminal repeat of adeno-associated virus serotype 2 inverted
    521..1109    -  rep_origin     ori: high-copy-number ColE1/pMB1/pBR322/pUC origin of replication
   1280..2140    -  CDS            AmpR: β-lactamase; bla; confers resistance to ampicillin, carbenicillin, and related antibiotics
   2141..2245    -  promoter       AmpR promoter: bla
   2340..2375    +  CDS            rop (fragment): Rop protein, which maintains plasmids at low copy number; rop
   2477..2526    +  misc_feature   bom (fragment): basis of mobility region from pBR322
   2527..2982    -  rep_origin     f1 ori (sequence partly withheld): f1 bacteriophage origin of replication; arrow indicates direction of (+) strand synthesis
   3001..3052    +  misc_feature   bom (fragment): basis of mobility region from pBR322
   3057..3197    -  repeat_region  AAV2 ITR: inverted terminal repeat of adeno-associated virus serotype 2 inverted
   3315..3426    -  polyA_signal   bGH poly(A) signal: bovine growth hormone polyadenylation signal
   3443..3523    -  misc_feature   WPRE (fragment): woodchuck hepatitis virus posttranscriptional regulatory element
   3529..3686    -  misc_feature   WPRE (fragment): woodchuck hepatitis virus posttranscriptional regulatory element
   3726..4442    -  CDS            SYFP2: SYFP2 is a basic (constitutively fluorescent) yellow fluorescent protein published in 2006, derived from Aequorea victoria. It is reported to be a very rapidly-maturing monomer with moderate acid sensitivity.
