[The description below was written by a language model from this plasmid's Addgene catalogue record and pLannotate feature annotations shown in this document.]
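Description:
AiP1920 - pAAV-AiE2375m-minBG-SYFP2-WPRE-BGHpA is an adeno-associated virus transfer plasmid built on a pAAV2 backbone and intended for packaging a reporter genome into recombinant AAV for delivery to brain tissue. In bacteria it is maintained as a high-copy plasmid through a ColE1/pUC-type origin and selected with ampicillin via the β-lactamase gene and its native promoter. An f1 phage origin and short remnants of pBR322 rop and bom sequences are also present in the backbone. The annotated sequence of about 5.05 kb shows one full-length AAV2 inverted terminal repeat and, on the other side of the cassette, only short ITR fragments. This may reflect the difficulty of sequencing and annotating these structured repeats rather than a true deletion.

Between the ITRs, which provide the cis signals for genome replication and encapsidation, lies a single expression cassette that runs on the reverse strand of the deposited sequence. The enhancer AiE2375m sits upstream of minBG, named in the record as the promoter, so that transcriptional output depends largely on the cell-type-restricted activity of the enhancer. Neither the enhancer nor minBG was recognised by the automated annotation, though the unannotated region upstream of the coding sequence is where they would lie. The cassette drives SYFP2, a fast-maturing monomeric yellow fluorescent protein derived from Aequorea victoria, followed by a WPRE (detected as two fragments, suggesting a shortened or variant form) to boost transcript stability and expression, and the bovine growth hormone polyadenylation signal. The construct belongs to a collection of enhancer AAVs for genetic access to cortical cell types. It serves to label, and so evaluate, the brain cell populations in which AiE2375m is active; the record does not specify which populations those are.
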