Addgene plasmid #214580: AiP1920 - pAAV-AiE2375m-minBG-SYFP2-WPRE-BGHpA
Purpose: AiE2375m is an enhancer sequence, designed to drive AAV-mediated transgene expression in specific populations of brain cells
Depositing lab: Allen Institute for Brain Science & Bosiljka Tasic. Depositing organization: Allen Institute. Publication: A suite of enhancer AAVs and transgenic mouse lines for genetic access to cortical cell types. Ben-Simon Y, Hooper M, Narayan S, Daigle TL, Dwivedi D, Way SW, Oster A, Stafford DA, Mich JK, Taormina MJ, Martinez RA, Opitz-Araya X, Roth JR, Alexander JR, Allen S, Amster A, Arbuckle J, Ayala A, Baker PM, Bakken TE, Barcelli T, Barta S, Bendrick J, Bertagnolli D, Bielstein C, Bishwakarma P, Bowlus J, Boyer G, Brouner K, Casian B, Casper T, Chakka AB, Chakrabarty R, Chance RK, Chavan S, Clark M, Colbert K, Collman F, Daniel S, Departee M, DiValentin P, Donadio N, Dotson N, Egdorf T, Fliss T, Gabitto M, Garcia J, Gary A, Gasperini M, Gloe J, Goldy J, Gore BB, Graybuck L, Greisman N, Haeseleer F, Halterman C, Haradon Z, Hastings SD, Helback O, Ho W, Hockemeyer D, Huang C, Huff S, Hunker A, Johansen N, Jones D, Juneau Z, Kalmbach B, Kannan M, Khem S, Kussick E, Kutsal R, Larsen R, Lee C, Lee AY, Leibly M, Lenz GH, Li S, Liang E, Lusk N, Madigan Z, Malloy J, Malone J, McCue R, Melchor J, Mollenkopf T, Moosman S, Morin E, Newman D, Ng L, Ngo K, Omstead V, Otto S, Oyama A, Pena N, Pham T, Phillips E, Pom CA, Potekhina L, Ransford S, Ray PL, Rette D, Reynoldson C, Rimorin C, Rocha D, Ruiz A, Sanchez REA, Sawyer L, Sedeno-Cortes A, Sevigny JP, Shapovalova N, Shepard N, Shulga L, Sigler AR, Siverts L, Soliman S, Somasundaram S, Staats B, Stewart K, Szelenyi E, Tieu M, Trader C, Tran A, van Velthoven CTJ, Walker M, Wang Y, Weed N, Wirthlin M, Wood T, Wynalda B, Yao Z, Zhou T, Ariza J, Dee N, Reding M, Ronellenfitch K, Mufti S, Sunkin SM, Smith KA, Esposito L, Waters J, Thyagarajan B, Yao S, Lein ES, Zeng H, Levi BP, Ngai J, Ting JT, Tasic B. Cell. 2025 May 16:S0092-8674(25)00513-6. doi: 10.1016/j.cell.2025.05.002. PubMed 40403729.
Backbone
  Vector backbone: pAAV2
  Vector type: AAV
Growth in bacteria
  Bacterial resistance: Ampicillin, 100 μg/mL
  Growth temperature: 37°C
  Growth strain: NEB Stable
  Copy number: High Copy
Gene/Insert
  Gene/Insert name: SYFP2
  Species: Synthetic
  Promoter: minBG
  Cloning method: Gibson Cloning
Terms and licenses: Academic/Nonprofit Terms; Industry Terms: Not Available to Industry
Depositor comments: 5' Cloning Site: SgrAI (destroyed), 3' Cloning Site: SgrAI (destroyed). Please visit https://doi.org/10.1101/2024.06.10.597244 for bioRxiv preprint.
How to cite: AiP1920 - pAAV-AiE2375m-minBG-SYFP2-WPRE-BGHpA was a gift from Allen Institute for Brain Science & Bosiljka Tasic (Addgene plasmid # 214580 ; http://n2t.net/addgene:214580 ; RRID:Addgene_214580)
